Addgene plasmid #155057: pLCHKO_HPRT1_exon3_1_As
Purpose: Lentiviral plasmid for expressing U6 driven hybrid guide (hg)RNA for deletion of HPRT1 exon 3 using SpCas9 and AsCas12a nucleases (CHyMErA system)
Depositing lab: Benjamin Blencowe & Jason Moffat. Depositing organization: University of Toronto. Publication: Genetic interaction mapping and exon-resolution functional genomics with a hybrid Cas9-Cas12a platform. Gonatopoulos-Pournatzis T, Aregger M, Brown KR, Farhangmehr S, Braunschweig U, Ward HN, Ha KCH, Weiss A, Billmann M, Durbic T, Myers CL, Blencowe BJ, Moffat J. Nat Biotechnol. 2020 May;38(5):638-648. doi: 10.1038/s41587-020-0437-z. Epub 2020 Mar 16. PubMed 32249828.
Backbone
  Vector backbone: pLCHKO
  Backbone size w/o insert (bp): 7481
  Vector type: Mammalian Expression, Lentiviral, CRISPR
  Selectable markers: Puromycin
Growth in bacteria
  Bacterial resistance: Ampicillin, 100 μg/mL
  Growth temperature: 30°C
  Growth strain: NEB Stable
  Copy number: High Copy
Gene/Insert
  Gene/Insert name: (hg)RNA for deletion of HPRT1 exon 3
  gRNA/shRNA sequence: CTTATGAAACATGAGGGCAAgtttcagagctatgctggaaacagcatagcaagttgaaataaggctagtccgttatcaacttgaaaaagtggcaccgagtcggtgctaatttctactcttgtagatTAACATATTCACTAGTACTTTAC
  Species: H. sapiens (human)
  Insert size (bp): 149
  Promoter: U6
  Cloning method: Restriction Enzyme; 5′ cloning site BfuAI (destroyed during cloning); 3′ cloning site BfuAI (destroyed during cloning)
  Sequencing primers: 5′ actatcatatgcttaccgtaac
Terms and licenses: Academic/Nonprofit Terms; Industry Terms: Not Available to Industry
Depositor comments: U6-driven hgRNA cassette encoded on anti-sense strand
How to cite: pLCHKO_HPRT1_exon3_1_As was a gift from Benjamin Blencowe & Jason Moffat (Addgene plasmid # 155057 ; http://n2t.net/addgene:155057 ; RRID:Addgene_155057)
