[The description below was written by a language model from this plasmid's Addgene catalogue record and pLannotate feature annotations shown in this document.]
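Description:
pLCHKO_HPRT1_exon3_1_As is a third-generation-style, self-inactivating HIV-1 lentiviral transfer plasmid built on the pLCHKO backbone for the CHyMErA system, which combines SpCas9 and AsCas12a nucleases. The sequenced record (7,627 nt) shows an RSV promoter driving a truncated 5' LTR, followed by the Ψ packaging signal with a gag fragment, the Rev response element, cPPT/CTS, WPRE and a ΔU3 3' LTR. Together these allow the genomic RNA to be packaged, exported and integrated without regenerating an active viral promoter. In bacteria the plasmid is maintained through a high-copy ColE1/pUC-type origin and ampicillin resistance. An f1 ori, SV40 ori and poly(A) signal, and remnants of lac, T7 and T3 elements are also carried in the backbone.

The payload is a 149 bp hybrid guide (hg)RNA expressed from a human U6 RNA polymerase III promoter. It was cloned between BfuAI sites that were destroyed in the process. The hgRNA fuses a Cas9 spacer and the S. pyogenes tracrRNA-derived scaffold to an AsCas12a direct repeat and a Cas12a spacer. Cas12a's own RNA-processing activity can therefore split the single transcript into two functional guides. As the depositor notes and the annotation confirms, the U6-hgRNA cassette lies on the antisense strand relative to the viral genome. A separate sense-strand hPGK promoter drives puromycin N-acetyltransferase for selection of transduced mammalian cells.

The two guides are designed to delete exon 3 of human HPRT1. No nuclease is annotated in the plasmid, so Cas9 and Cas12a must be supplied separately. The construct illustrates exon-resolution deletion with the hybrid Cas9-Cas12a platform.
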