Features (pLannotate 1.2.2; 27 found; start..end, strand, type, name):
      1..181     +  LTR            5' LTR (truncated): truncated 5' long terminal repeat (LTR) from HIV-1
    228..353     +  misc_feature   HIV-1 Ψ: packaging signal of human immunodeficiency virus type 1
    337..700     +  CDS            HIV-1 gag (fragment): gag protein from human immunodeficiency virus 1; gag
    846..1079    +  misc_feature   RRE: The Rev response element (RRE) of HIV-1 allows for Rev-dependent mRNA export from the nucleus to the cytoplasm.
   1456..1482    +  CDS            Rev (fragment): human immunodeficiency virus 1 (HIV-1) Rev protein; rev; enhances nuclear export of unspliced and incompletely spliced viral mRNAs
   1543..1610    -  misc_RNA       tracrRNA (fragment): trans-activating CRISPR RNA for the Streptococcus pyogenes CRISPR/Cas9 system
   1658..1898    -  promoter       U6 promoter: RNA polymerase III promoter for human U6 snRNA
   1940..2057    +  misc_feature   cPPT/CTS: central polypurine tract and central termination sequence of HIV-1
   2116..2616    +  promoter       hPGK promoter: human phosphoglycerate kinase 1 promoter
   2638..3237    +  CDS            PuroR (fragment): puromycin N-acetyltransferase; pac from Streptomyces; confers resistance to puromycin
   3253..3841    +  misc_feature   WPRE: woodchuck hepatitis virus posttranscriptional regulatory element
   3892..3911    +  misc_feature   cPPT/CTS (fragment): central polypurine tract and central termination sequence of HIV-1
   3913..4146    +  LTR            3' LTR (ΔU3): self-inactivating 3' long terminal repeat (LTR) from HIV-1
   4224..4345    +  polyA_signal   SV40 poly(A) signal: SV40 polyadenylation signal
   4385..4520    +  rep_origin     SV40 ori: SV40 origin of replication
   4541..4559    -  promoter       T7 promoter: promoter for bacteriophage T7 RNA polymerase
   4567..4722    +  CDS            lacZα (fragment): LacZα fragment of β-galactosidase; lacZ fragment
   4727..5155    +  rep_origin     f1 ori (sequence partly withheld): f1 bacteriophage origin of replication; arrow indicates direction of (+) strand synthesis
   5208..5312    +  promoter       AmpR promoter: bla
   5313..6173    +  CDS            AmpR: β-lactamase; bla; confers resistance to ampicillin, carbenicillin, and related antibiotics
   6344..6932    +  rep_origin     ori: high-copy-number ColE1/pMB1/pBR322/pUC origin of replication
   7115..7207    +  CDS            lacI (fragment): lac repressor; lacI; The lac repressor binds to the lac operator to inhibit transcription in E. coli. This inhibition can be relieved by adding lactose or isopropyl-β-D-thiogalactopyranoside (IPTG).
   7220..7241    +  protein_bind   CAP binding site: CAP binding activates transcription in the presence of cAMP. E. coli catabolite activator protein
   7256..7286    +  promoter       lac promoter: promoter for the E. coli lac operon
   7294..7310    +  protein_bind   lac operator: The lac repressor binds to the lac operator to inhibit transcription in E. coli. This inhibition can be relieved by adding lactose or isopropyl-β-D-thiogalactopyranoside (IPTG). lac repressor encoded by lacI
   7355..7373    +  promoter       T3 promoter: promoter for bacteriophage T3 RNA polymerase
   7401..7627    +  promoter       RSV promoter: Rous sarcoma virus enhancer/promoter
>Addgene plasmid #155057 | pLCHKO_HPRT1_exon3_1_As | addgene full sequence | sequence record 308520 | Addgene NGS Result
GGGTCTCTCTGGTTAGACCAGATCTGAGCCTGGGAGCTCTCTGGCTAACTAGGGAACCCACTGCTTAAGC
CTCAATAAAGCTTGCCTTGAGTGCTTCAAGTAGTGTGTGCCCGTCTGTTGTGTGACTCTGGTAACTAGAG
ATCCCTCAGACCCTTTTAGTCAGTGTGGAAAATCTCTAGCAGTGGCGCCCGAACAGGGACTTGAAAGCGA
AAGGGAAACCAGAGGAGCTCTCTCGACGCAGGACTCGGCTTGCTGAAGCGCGCACGGCAAGAGGCGAGGG
GCGGCGACTGGTGAGTACGCCAAAAATTTTGACTAGCGGAGGCTAGAAGGAGAGAGATGGGTGCGAGAGC
GTCAGTATTAAGCGGGGGAGAATTAGATCGCGATGGGAAAAAATTCGGTTAAGGCCAGGGGGAAAGAAAA
AATATAAATTAAAACATATAGTATGGGCAAGCAGGGAGCTAGAACGATTCGCAGTTAATCCTGGCCTGTT
AGAAACATCAGAAGGCTGTAGACAAATACTGGGACAGCTACAACCATCCCTTCAGACAGGATCAGAAGAA
CTTAGATCATTATATAATACAGTAGCAACCCTCTATTGTGTGCATCAAAGGATAGAGATAAAAGACACCA
AGGAAGCTTTAGACAAGATAGAGGAAGAGCAAAACAAAAGTAAGACCACCGCACAGCAAGCGGCCGCTGA
TCTTCAGACCTGGAGGAGGAGATATGAGGGACAATTGGAGAAGTGAATTATATAAATATAAAGTAGTAAA
AATTGAACCATTAGGAGTAGCACCCACCAAGGCAAAGAGAAGAGTGGTGCAGAGAGAAAAAAGAGCAGTG
GGAATAGGAGCTTTGTTCCTTGGGTTCTTGGGAGCAGCAGGAAGCACTATGGGCGCAGCGTCAATGACGC
TGACGGTACAGGCCAGACAATTATTGTCTGGTATAGTGCAGCAGCAGAACAATTTGCTGAGGGCTATTGA
GGCGCAACAGCATCTGTTGCAACTCACAGTCTGGGGCATCAAGCAGCTCCAGGCAAGAATCCTGGCTGTG
GAAAGATACCTAAAGGATCAACAGCTCCTGGGGATTTGGGGTTGCTCTGGAAAACTCATTTGCACCACTG
CTGTGCCTTGGAATGCTAGTTGGAGTAATAAATCTCTGGAACAGATTTGGAATCACACGACCTGGATGGA
GTGGGACAGAGAAATTAACAATTACACAAGCTTAATACACTCCTTAATTGAAGAATCGCAAAACCAGCAA
GAAAAGAATGAACAAGAATTATTGGAATTAGATAAATGGGCAAGTTTGTGGAATTGGTTTAACATAACAA
ATTGGCTGTGGTATATAAAATTATTCATAATGATAGTAGGAGGCTTGGTAGGTTTAAGAATAGTTTTTGC
TGTACTTTCTATAGTGAATAGAGTTAGGCAGGGATATTCACCATTATCGTTTCAGACCCACCTCCCAACC
CCGAGGGGACCCAGAGAATTCAAAAAAAAGTAAAGTACTAGTGAATATGTTAATCTACAAGAGTAGAAAT
TAGCACCGACTCGGTGCCACTTTTTCAAGTTGATAACGGACTAGCCTTATTTCAACTTGCTATGCTGTTT
CCAGCATAGCTCTGAAACTTGCCCTCATGTTTCATAAGCGGTACCTCGTCCTTTCCACAAGATATATAAA
GCCAAGAAATCGAAATACTTTCAAGTTACGGTAAGCATATGATAGTCCATTTTAAAACATAATTTTAAAA
CTGCAAACTACCCAAGAAATTATTACTTTCTACGTCACGTATTTTGTACTAATATCTTTGTGTTTACAGT
CAAATTAATTCTAATTATCTCTCTAACAGCCTTGTATCGTATATGCAAATATGAAGGAATCATGGGAAAT
AGGCCCTCGAATTCTAGATCTTGAGACAAATGGCAGTATTCATCCACAATTTTAAAAGAAAAGGGGGGAT
TGGGGGGTACAGTGCAGGGGAAAGAATAGTAGACATAATAGCAACAGACATACAAACTAAAGAATTACAA
AAACAAATTACAAAAATTCAAAATTTTCGGGTTTATTACAGGGACAGCAGAGATCCACTTTGGCGCCGGC
TCGAGGGGGCCCGGGTTGCGCCTTTTCCAAGGCAGCCCTGGGTTTGCGCAGGGACGCGGCTGCTCTGGGC
GTGGTTCCGGGAAACGCAGCGGCGCCGACCCTGGGTCTCGCACATTCTTCACGTCCGTTCGCAGCGTCAC
CCGGATCTTCGCCGCTACCCTTGTGGGCCCCCCGGCGACGCTTCCTGCTCCGCCCCTAAGTCGGGAAGGT
TCCTTGCGGTTCGCGGCGTGCCGGACGTGACAAACGGAAGCCGCAGCTCACACTAGTACCCTCGCAGACG
GACAGCGCCAGGGAGCAATGGCAGCGCGCCGACCGCGATGGGCTGTGGCCAATAGCGGCTGCTCAGCAGG
GCGCGCCGAGAGCAGCGGCCGGGAAGGGGCGGTGCGGGAGGCGGGGTGTGGGGCGGTAGTGTGGGCCCTG
TTCCTGCCCGCGCGGTGTTCCGCATTCTGCAAGCCTCCGGAGCGCACGTCGGCAGTCGGCTCCCTCGTTG
ACCGAATCACCGACCTCTCTCCCCAGGGGGATCCACCGGAGCTTACCATGACCGAGTACAAGCCCACGGT
GCGCCTCGCCACCCGCGACGACGTCCCCAGGGCCGTACGCACCCTCGCCGCCGCGTTCGCCGACTACCCC
GCCACGCGCCACACCGTCGATCCGGACCGCCACATCGAGCGGGTCACCGAGCTGCAAGAACTCTTCCTCA
CGCGCGTCGGGCTCGACATCGGCAAGGTGTGGGTCGCGGACGACGGCGCCGCCGTGGCGGTCTGGACCAC
GCCGGAGAGCGTCGAAGCGGGGGCGGTGTTCGCCGAGATCGGCCCGCGCATGGCCGAGTTGAGCGGTTCC
CGGCTGGCCGCGCAGCAACAGATGGAAGGCCTCCTGGCGCCGCACCGGCCCAAGGAGCCCGCGTGGTTCC
TGGCCACCGTCGGTGTTTCGCCCGACCACCAGGGCAAGGGTCTGGGCAGCGCCGTCGTGCTCCCCGGAGT
GGAGGCGGCCGAGCGCGCCGGGGTGCCCGCCTTCCTGGAGACCTCCGCGCCCCGCAACCTCCCCTTCTAC
GAGCGGCTCGGCTTCACCGTCACCGCCGACGTCGAGGTGCCCGAAGGACCGCGCACCTGGTGCATGACCC
GCAAGCCCGGTGCCTGAACGCGTTAAGTCGACAATCAACCTCTGGATTACAAAATTTGTGAAAGATTGAC
TGGTATTCTTAACTATGTTGCTCCTTTTACGCTATGTGGATACGCTGCTTTAATGCCTTTGTATCATGCT
ATTGCTTCCCGTATGGCTTTCATTTTCTCCTCCTTGTATAAATCCTGGTTGCTGTCTCTTTATGAGGAGT
TGTGGCCCGTTGTCAGGCAACGTGGCGTGGTGTGCACTGTGTTTGCTGACGCAACCCCCACTGGTTGGGG
CATTGCCACCACCTGTCAGCTCCTTTCCGGGACTTTCGCTTTCCCCCTCCCTATTGCCACGGCGGAACTC
ATCGCCGCCTGCCTTGCCCGCTGCTGGACAGGGGCTCGGCTGTTGGGCACTGACAATTCCGTGGTGTTGT
CGGGGAAATCATCGTCCTTTCCTTGGCTGCTCGCCTGTGTTGCCACCTGGATTCTGCGCGGGACGTCCTT
CTGCTACGTCCCTTCGGCCCTCAATCCAGCGGACCTTCCTTCCCGCGGCCTGCTGCCGGCTCTGCGGCCT
CTTCCGCGTCTTCGCCTTCGCCCTCAGACGAGTCGGATCTCCCTTTGGGCCGCCTCCCCGCGTCGACTTT
AAGACCAATGACTTACAAGGCAGCTGTAGATCTTAGCCACTTTTTAAAAGAAAAGGGGGGACTGGAAGGG
CTAATTCACTCCCAACGAAGACAAGATCTGCTTTTTGCTTGTACTGGGTCTCTCTGGTTAGACCAGATCT
GAGCCTGGGAGCTCTCTGGCTAACTAGGGAACCCACTGCTTAAGCCTCAATAAAGCTTGCCTTGAGTGCT
TCAAGTAGTGTGTGCCCGTCTGTTGTGTGACTCTGGTAACTAGAGATCCCTCAGACCCTTTTAGTCAGTG
TGGAAAATCTCTAGCAGTACGTATAGTAGTTCATGTCATCTTATTATTCAGTATTTATAACTTGCAAAGA
AATGAATATCAGAGAGTGAGAGGAACTTGTTTATTGCAGCTTATAATGGTTACAAATAAAGCAATAGCAT
CACAAATTTCACAAATAAAGCATTTTTTTCACTGCATTCTAGTTGTGGTTTGTCCAAACTCATCAATGTA
TCTTATCATGTCTGGCTCTAGCTATCCCGCCCCTAACTCCGCCCATCCCGCCCCTAACTCCGCCCAGTTC
CGCCCATTCTCCGCCCCATGGCTGACTAATTTTTTTTATTTATGCAGAGGCCGAGGCCGCCTCGGCCTCT
GAGCTATTCCAGAAGTAGTGAGGAGGCTTTTTTGGAGGCCTAGGGACGTACCCAATTCGCCCTATAGTGA
GTCGTATTACGCGCGCTCACTGGCCGTCGTTTTACAACGTCGTGACTGGGAAAACCCTGGCGTTACCCAA
CTTAATCGCCTTGCAGCACATCCCCCTTTCGCCAGCTGGCGTAATAGCGAAGAGGCCCGCACCGATCGCC
CTTCCCAACAGTTGCGCAGCCTGAATGGCGAATGGG
[124 nt withheld, positions 4727-4850]
C
[91 nt withheld, positions 4852-4942]
A
[49 nt withheld, positions 4944-4992]
CCTTTGACGTTGGAGTCCACGTTCTTT
[37 nt withheld, positions 5020-5056]
ACCCTATCTCGGTCTATTCTTTTGATTTATAAGGGATTTTGCCGATTTCGGCCTATTGGTTAAAAAATGA
GCTGATTTAACAAAAATTTAACGCGAATTTTAACAAAATATTAACGCTTACAATTTAGGTGGCACTTTTC
GGGGAAATGTGCGCGGAACCCCTATTTGTTTATTTTTCTAAATACATTCAAATATGTATCCGCTCATGAG
ACAATAACCCTGATAAATGCTTCAATAATATTGAAAAAGGAAGAGTATGAGTATTCAACATTTCCGTGTC
GCCCTTATTCCCTTTTTTGCGGCATTTTGCCTTCCTGTTTTTGCTCACCCAGAAACGCTGGTGAAAGTAA
AAGATGCTGAAGATCAGTTGGGTGCACGAGTGGGTTACATCGAACTGGATCTCAACAGCGGTAAGATCCT
TGAGAGTTTTCGCCCCGAAGAACGTTTTCCAATGATGAGCACTTTTAAAGTTCTGCTATGTGGCGCGGTA
TTATCCCGTATTGACGCCGGGCAAGAGCAACTCGGTCGCCGCATACACTATTCTCAGAATGACTTGGTTG
AGTACTCACCAGTCACAGAAAAGCATCTTACGGATGGCATGACAGTAAGAGAATTATGCAGTGCTGCCAT
AACCATGAGTGATAACACTGCGGCCAACTTACTTCTGACAACGATCGGAGGACCGAAGGAGCTAACCGCT
TTTTTGCACAACATGGGGGATCATGTAACTCGCCTTGATCGTTGGGAACCGGAGCTGAATGAAGCCATAC
CAAACGACGAGCGTGACACCACGATGCCTGTAGCAATGGCAACAACGTTGCGCAAACTATTAACTGGCGA
ACTACTTACTCTAGCTTCCCGGCAACAATTAATAGACTGGATGGAGGCGGATAAAGTTGCAGGACCACTT
CTGCGCTCGGCCCTTCCGGCTGGCTGGTTTATTGCTGATAAATCTGGAGCCGGTGAGCGTGGGTCTCGCG
GTATCATTGCAGCACTGGGGCCAGATGGTAAGCCCTCCCGTATCGTAGTTATCTACACGACGGGGAGTCA
GGCAACTATGGATGAACGAAATAGACAGATCGCTGAGATAGGTGCCTCACTGATTAAGCATTGGTAACTG
TCAGACCAAGTTTACTCATATATACTTTAGATTGATTTAAAACTTCATTTTTAATTTAAAAGGATCTAGG
TGAAGATCCTTTTTGATAATCTCATGACCAAAATCCCTTAACGTGAGTTTTCGTTCCACTGAGCGTCAGA
CCCCGTAGAAAAGATCAAAGGATCTTCTTGAGATCCTTTTTTTCTGCGCGTAATCTGCTGCTTGCAAACA
AAAAAACCACCGCTACCAGCGGTGGTTTGTTTGCCGGATCAAGAGCTACCAACTCTTTTTCCGAAGGTAA
CTGGCTTCAGCAGAGCGCAGATACCAAATACTGTTCTTCTAGTGTAGCCGTAGTTAGGCCACCACTTCAA
GAACTCTGTAGCACCGCCTACATACCTCGCTCTGCTAATCCTGTTACCAGTGGCTGCTGCCAGTGGCGAT
AAGTCGTGTCTTACCGGGTTGGACTCAAGACGATAGTTACCGGATAAGGCGCAGCGGTCGGGCTGAACGG
GGGGTTCGTGCACACAGCCCAGCTTGGAGCGAACGACCTACACCGAACTGAGATACCTACAGCGTGAGCT
ATGAGAAAGCGCCACGCTTCCCGAAGGGAGAAAGGCGGACAGGTATCCGGTAAGCGGCAGGGTCGGAACA
GGAGAGCGCACGAGGGAGCTTCCAGGGGGAAACGCCTGGTATCTTTATAGTCCTGTCGGGTTTCGCCACC
TCTGACTTGAGCGTCGATTTTTGTGATGCTCGTCAGGGGGGCGGAGCCTATGGAAAAACGCCAGCAACGC
GGCCTTTTTACGGTTCCTGGCCTTTTGCTGGCCTTTTGCTCACATGTTCTTTCCTGCGTTATCCCCTGAT
TCTGTGGATAACCGTATTACCGCCTTTGAGTGAGCTGATACCGCTCGCCGCAGCCGAACGACCGAGCGCA
GCGAGTCAGTGAGCGAGGAAGCGGAAGAGCGCCCAATACGCAAACCGCCTCTCCCCGCGCGTTGGCCGAT
TCATTAATGCAGCTGGCACGACAGGTTTCCCGACTGGAAAGCGGGCAGTGAGCGCAACGCAATTAATGTG
AGTTAGCTCACTCATTAGGCACCCCAGGCTTTACACTTTATGCTTCCGGCTCGTATGTTGTGTGGAATTG
TGAGCGGATAACAATTTCACACAGGAAACAGCTATGACCATGATTACGCCAAGCGCGCAATTAACCCTCA
CTAAAGGGAACAAAAGCTGGAGCTGCAAGCTTAATGTAGTCTTATGCAATACTCTTGTAGTCTTGCAACA
TGGTAACGATGAGTTAGCAACATGCCTTACAAGGAGAGAAAAAGCACCGTGCATGCCGATTGGTGGAAGT
AAGGTGGTACGATCGTGCCTTATTAGGAAGGCAACAGACGGGTCTGACATGGATTGGACGAACCACTGAA
TTGCCGCATTGCAGAGATATTGTATTTAAGTGCCTAGCTCGATACATAAAC
